Addgene plasmid #202354: Talin-T48-Cterminal-mEmerald
Purpose: Talin(DeltaR2-10)-mEmerald
Depositing lab: Pakorn Kanchanawong. Depositing organization: National University of Singapore. Publication: Talin determines the nanoscale architecture of focal adhesions. Liu J, Wang Y, Goh WI, Goh H, Baird MA, Ruehland S, Teo S, Bate N, Critchley DR, Davidson MW, Kanchanawong P. Proc Natl Acad Sci U S A. 2015 Sep 1;112(35):E4864-73. doi: 10.1073/pnas.1512025112. Epub 2015 Aug 17. PubMed 26283369.
Backbone
  Vector backbone: pCMV
  Backbone manufacturer: Clontech
  Vector type: Mammalian Expression
  Selectable markers: Neomycin (select with G418)
Growth in bacteria
  Bacterial resistance: Kanamycin, 50 μg/mL
  Growth temperature: 37°C
  Growth strain: DH5alpha
  Copy number: Unknown
Gene/Insert
  Gene/Insert name: Talin(DeltaR2-10)-mEmerald
Terms and licenses: Academic/Nonprofit Terms; Industry Terms: Not Available to Industry
How to cite: Talin-T48-Cterminal-mEmerald was a gift from Pakorn Kanchanawong (Addgene plasmid # 202354 ; http://n2t.net/addgene:202354 ; RRID:Addgene_202354)
