[The description below was written by a language model from this plasmid's Addgene catalogue record and pLannotate feature annotations shown in this document.]
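Description:
Talin-T48-Cterminal-mEmerald is a mammalian expression plasmid of about 8.4 kb built on a Clontech pCMV-type backbone. It encodes a shortened talin, described in the record as Talin(DeltaR2-10), fused at its C-terminus to the green fluorescent protein mEmerald. Transcription is driven by the human cytomegalovirus immediate early enhancer and promoter, followed by a remnant of the multiple cloning site. The stretch between that site and the mEmerald coding sequence, roughly 3.7 kb, carries no annotation in the feature table and presumably holds the talin deletion construct. The species of origin of the talin sequence is not stated. An SV40 polyadenylation signal terminates the fusion transcript, and the short large T antigen fragment annotated just before it is most likely an annotation hit within the SV40-derived terminator region rather than a functional part.

The plasmid is propagated in E. coli through a high-copy ColE1/pUC-type origin and selected with kanamycin. A single NeoR/KanR (aminoglycoside phosphotransferase) gene serves both hosts: it sits behind a bacterial bla promoter and the SV40 enhancer/early promoter, so it also confers G418 resistance in mammalian cells, with an HSV TK polyadenylation signal downstream. An f1 origin is also present, and the small ble and bGH poly(A) fragments appear to be backbone remnants.

The name indicates that rod domains R2 to R10 of talin are removed, giving a much shorter molecule whose C-terminal end is fluorescently marked. The associated study concerns talin's role in the nanoscale architecture of focal adhesions, so the construct is suited to live or super-resolution imaging of how talin length affects adhesion organisation.
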