Features (pLannotate 1.2.2; 14 found; start..end, strand, type, name):
     58..361     +  enhancer       CMV enhancer: human cytomegalovirus immediate early enhancer
    362..565     +  promoter       CMV promoter: human cytomegalovirus (CMV) immediate early promoter
    588..632     +  misc_feature   MCS (fragment): multiple cloning site
   4339..5058    +  CDS            mEmerald: brightly fluorescent monomeric variant of GFP mammalian codon-optimized
   5074..5157    +  CDS            large T antigen (fragment): large T antigen from SV40 (simian virus 40)
   5180..5301    +  polyA_signal   SV40 poly(A) signal: SV40 polyadenylation signal
   5335..5763    -  rep_origin     f1 ori (sequence partly withheld): f1 bacteriophage origin of replication; arrow indicates direction of (+) strand synthesis
   5790..5894    +  promoter       AmpR promoter: bla
   5896..6253    +  promoter       SV40 promoter: SV40 enhancer and early promoter
   6288..7082    +  CDS            NeoR/KanR: aminoglycoside phosphotransferase from Tn5; aph(3')-II (or nptII); confers resistance to neomycin, kanamycin, and G418 (Geneticin®)
   7103..7255    +  CDS            ble (fragment): BLE_KLEPN - Experimental evidence at protein level: Swiss-Prot protein existence level 1. Binding protein with a strong affinity to the bleomycin family of antibiotics. Binds to CL990; an antimitotic-antibiotic compound. From Klebsiella pneumoniae.
   7314..7361    +  polyA_signal   HSV TK poly(A) signal: herpes simplex virus thymidine kinase polyadenylation signal (Cole and Stacy, 1985)
   7452..7468    -  polyA_signal   bGH poly(A) signal (fragment): bovine growth hormone polyadenylation signal
   7690..8278    +  rep_origin     ori: high-copy-number ColE1/pMB1/pBR322/pUC origin of replication
>Addgene plasmid #202354 | Talin-T48-Cterminal-mEmerald | addgene full sequence | sequence record 402933 | Addgene NGS Result
TTATTAATAGTAATCAATTACGGGGTCATTAGTTCATAGCCCATATATGGAGTTCCGCGTTACATAACTT
ACGGTAAATGGCCCGCCTGGCTGACCGCCCAACGACCCCCGCCCATTGACGTCAATAATGACGTATGTTC
CCATAGTAACGCCAATAGGGACTTTCCATTGACGTCAATGGGTGGAGTATTTACGGTAAACTGCCCACTT
GGCAGTACATCAAGTGTATCATATGCCAAGTACGCCCCCTATTGACGTCAATGACGGTAAATGGCCCGCC
TGGCATTATGCCCAGTACATGACCTTATGGGACTTTCCTACTTGGCAGTACATCTACGTATTAGTCATCG
CTATTACCATGGTGATGCGGTTTTGGCAGTACATCAATGGGCGTGGATAGCGGTTTGACTCACGGGGATT
TCCAAGTCTCCACCCCATTGACGTCAATGGGAGTTTGTTTTGGCACCAAAATCAACGGGACTTTCCAAAA
TGTCGTAACAACTCCGCCCCATTGACGCAAATGGGCGGTAGGCGTGTACGGTGGGAGGTCTATATAAGCA
GAGCTGGTTTAGTGAACCGTCAGATCCGCTAGCGCTACCGGACTCAGATCTCGAGCTCAAGCTTCGAATT
CTAGCCACCATGGTTGCGCTTTCGCTGAAGATTAGCATTGGGAATGTGGTGAAGACGATGCAATTTGAGC
CATCTACCATGGTGTACGACGCCTGCCGCATGATTCGTGAGCGGATCCCAGAGGCCCTGGCTGGCCCTCC
CAACGACTTTGGGCTCTTTCTGTCAGATGATGACCCCAAAAAAGGCATCTGGCTAGAGGCTGGGAAAGCT
TTGGACTACTACATGCTCCGAAATGGGGACACCATGGAGTACAGAAAAAAGCAGAGACCCCTGAAGATAC
GGATGTTAGACGGAACGGTGAAGACTATCATGGTGGATGACTCCAAGACCGTCACAGACATGCTCATGAC
CATTTGTGCCCGAATTGGTATCACCAACCATGATGAGTATTCACTGGTTCGAGAGCTGATGGAAGAAAAG
AAAGATGAGGGGACAGGGACCCTGAGAAAAGACAAGACCCTACTGCGAGATGAAAAGAAGATGGAGAAGC
TAAAGCAGAAGTTGCACACAGACGATGAGTTGAACTGGCTGGACCATGGGCGGACACTGAGGGAACAGGG
AGTGGAAGAGCATGAGACGTTGCTGCTGCGGAGAAAGTTCTTCTACTCAGACCAGAATGTGGATTCCCGA
GACCCTGTACAGCTGAACCTTCTCTATGTGCAGGCACGAGATGACATCCTGAATGGCTCCCATCCTGTCT
CCTTTGACAAGGCCTGTGAATTTGCAGGCTTCCAGTGCCAGATCCAGTTTGGACCTCACAATGAACAGAA
GCACAAGGCTGGCTTCCTTGACCTGAAGGACTTCCTGCCCAAGGAGTATGTGAAGCAGAAGGGAGAGCGT
AAGATCTTTCAGGCACACAAGAATTGTGGGCAGATGAGTGAAATTGAGGCCAAGGTACGCTACGTGAAGC
TGGCCCGTTCCCTCAAGACTTACGGTGTCTCCTTCTTCCTAGTCAAGGAAAAGATGAAGGGGAAGAATAA
ACTGGTGCCCAGGCTGTTGGGCATCACTAAGGAGTGTGTGATGCGTGTGGATGAGAAGACCAAGGAGGTG
ATTCAGGAATGGAGCCTCACCAACATCAAACGCTGGGCTGCCTCTCCCAAGAGCTTTACTCTGGACTTTG
GAGACTATCAGGATGGCTACTACTCAGTACAGACGACAGAAGGCGAGCAGATCGCACAGCTCATTGCTGG
CTACATAGATATCATCCTTAAGAAGAAAAAAAGCAAGGACCATTTTGGGCTGGAGGGAGATGAAGAGTCT
ACTATGTTGGAGGACTCAGTGTCTCCCAAAAAGTCAACAGTCCTTCAGCAGCAGTACAACCGAGTGGGGA
AAGTGGAGCACGGCTCTGTGGCTCTGCCAGCCATCATGCGCTCTGGAGCCTCTGGTCCTGAGAATTTCCA
GGTGGGGAGCATGCCACCTGCCCAGCAGCAGATCACCAGTGGCCAGATGCACCGAGGACACATGCCACCT
CTGACTTCAGCCCAGCAGGCGCTCACTGGAACCATTAACTCCAGCATGCAGGCTGTGCAGGCTGCCCAGG
CCACTCTGGATGACTTTGAGACTCTACCCCCTCTTGGCCAGGATGCTGCCTCCAAAGCTTGGCGTAAGAA
CAAGATGGATGAATCAAAGCATGAGATCCACTCCCAGGTAGATGCCATCACAGCTGGCACTGCCTCTGTG
GTAAACCTGACAGCAGGAGATCCTGCAGAGACAGACTATACAGCAGTGGGCTGTGCAGTCACCACCATCT
CTTCCAACCTGACGGAGATGTCCCGTGGGGTGAAGCTATTGGCTGCCCTGCTGGAGGATGAAGGCGGCAA
TGGCCGGCCCCTTCTGCAAGCAGCAAAGGGCCTTGCAGGGGCTGTGTCGGAACTGCTTCGCAGTGCTCAG
CCCGCCAGCGCTGAGCCTCGTCAGAACCTGCTGCAGGCAGCCGGGAACGTGGGCCAGGCCAGTGGGGAGC
TGTTGCAGCAAATTGGTACCCAGGCCTGCATTACAGCAGCCAGTGCTGTGTCTGGTATCATTGCTGACCT
CGACACCACCATCATGTTCGCTACTGCTGGCACACTTAACCGTGAGGGTGCTGAAACTTTTGCTGACCAC
CGGGAGGGTATCTTAAAGACAGCAAAGGTTCTTGTGGAGGACACCAAGGTCCTAGTGCAGAATGCAGCTG
GGAGCCAGGAGAAGTTGGCACAAGCCGCCCAGTCCTCCGTGGCCACCATTACCCGCCTCGCTGATGTGGT
CAAGCTCGGTGCAGCCAGCCTAGGAGCCGAAGACCCTGAAACTCAGGTGGTGCTGATCAATGCAGTAAAG
GACGTAGCCAAGGCCCTGGGTGACCTCATCAGCGCTACGAAGGCTGCAGCGGGCAAAGTTGGGGATGACC
CTGCAGTGTGGCAGCTCAAGAACTCTGCCAAGGTGATGGTGACCAATGTGACATCATTGCTCAAGACAGT
GAAGGCTGTGGAAGATGAGGCCACCAAAGGCACACGGGCCCTAGAGGCAACCACAGAGCACATACGTCAG
GAACTGGCGGTCTTCTGTTCCCCAGAGCCACCTGCCAAGACCTCTACCCCTGAAGACTTCATCCGAATGA
CCAAGGGTATTACTATGGCAACAGCCAAAGCCGTTGCTGCTGGCAATTCCTGTCGACAGGAAGATGTCAT
TGCCACAGCCAATCTGAGCCGACGGGCTATTGCGGACATGCTTCGGGCTTGCAAGGAAGCAGCTTTCCAC
CCAGAAGTGGCGCCTGATGTACGGCTCCGAGCCCTGCACTATGGCCGGGAGTGTGCCAATGGTTACCTGG
AACTGCTGGACCACGTGCTGCTGACCCTTCAGAAGCCAAACCCAGACCTGAAGCAGCAGCTAACTGGACA
CTCAAAGCGGGTTGCTGGCTCTGTGACTGAGCTCATCCAGGCTGCTGAAGCCATGAAAGGAACAGAGTGG
GTGGACCCAGAGGACCCTACTGTCATTGCTGAGAATGAGCTCTTGGGAGCCGCAGCCGCCATCGAGGCTG
CAGCCAAGAAGCTGGAGCAGCTGAAGCCCAGGGCCAAACCCAAGGAGGCGGATGAGTCCTTGAACTTTGA
GGAACAAATCCTAGAAGCTGCCAAGTCCATCGCTGCAGCCACCAGTGCACTGGTAAAGGCTGCGTCAGCA
GCCCAGAGGGAGCTGGTGGCTCAAGGAAAGGTGGGCGCCATTCCAGCCAATGCACTGGATGATGGGCAGT
GGTCGCAGGGCCTCATTTCCGCTGCCCGTATGGTGGCTGCGGCCACCAACAATCTGTGTGAAGCAGCTAA
CGCAGCTGTCCAGGGCCATGCTAGCCAGGAGAAACTCATTTCCTCAGCCAAGCAAGTAGCTGCCTCCACA
GCTCAGCTCCTGGTAGCTTGCAAGGTCAAAGCAGATCAGGACTCTGAGGCAATGAAACGGCTCCAGGCTG
CTGGCAATGCAGTGAAGAGGGCCTCAGATAACCTGGTAAAGGCGGCCCAGAAAGCTGCAGCCTTCGAAGA
CCAGGAGAATGAGACGGTGGTGGTGAAGGAGAAAATGGTTGGGGGCATTGCCCAGATTATCGCAGCACAG
GAAGAGATGCTTCGGAAGGAACGAGAGCTGGAAGAGGCTCGGAAAAAGCTCGCCCAGATCCGGCAGCAGC
AGTACAAGTTCTTGCCTTCAGAGCTTCGAGACGAGCACGGCTCCGCGTCCCGATCACCGGTCGCCACCAT
GGTGAGCAAGGGCGAGGAGCTGTTCACCGGGGTGGTGCCCATCCTGGTCGAGCTGGACGGCGACGTAAAC
GGCCACAAGTTCAGCGTGTCCGGCGAGGGCGAGGGCGATGCCACCTACGGCAAGCTGACCCTGAAGTTCA
TCTGCACCACCGGCAAGCTGCCCGTGCCCTGGCCCACCCTCGTGACCACCTTGACCTACGGCGTGCAGTG
CTTCGCCCGCTACCCCGACCACATGAAGCAGCACGACTTCTTCAAGTCCGCCATGCCCGAAGGCTACGTC
CAGGAGCGCACCATCTTCTTCAAGGACGACGGCAACTACAAGACCCGCGCCGAGGTGAAGTTCGAGGGCG
ACACCCTGGTGAACCGCATCGAGCTGAAGGGCATCGACTTCAAGGAGGACGGCAACATCCTGGGGCACAA
GCTGGAGTACAACTACAACAGCCACAAGGTCTATATCACCGCCGACAAGCAGAAGAACGGCATCAAGGTG
AACTTCAAGACCCGCCACAACATCGAGGACGGCAGCGTGCAGCTCGCCGACCACTACCAGCAGAACACCC
CCATCGGCGACGGCCCCGTGCTGCTGCCCGACAACCACTACCTGAGCACCCAGTCCAAGCTGAGCAAAGA
CCCCAACGAGAAGCGCGATCACATGGTCCTGCTGGAGTTCGTGACCGCCGCCGGGATCACTCTCGGCATG
GACGAGCTGTACAAGTAAGCGGCCGCGACTCTAGATCATAATCAGCCATACCACATTTGTAGAGGTTTTA
CTTGCTTTAAAAAACCTCCCACACCTCCCCCTGAACCTGAAACATAAAATGAATGCAATTGTTGTTGTTA
ACTTGTTTATTGCAGCTTATAATGGTTACAAATAAAGCAATAGCATCACAAATTTCACAAATAAAGCATT
TTTTTCACTGCATTCTAGTTGTGGTTTGTCCAAACTCATCAATGTATCTTAAGGCGTAAATTGTAAGCGT
TAATATTTTGTTAAAATTCGCGTTAAATTTTTGTTAAATCAGCTCATTTTTTAACCAATAGGCCGAAATC
GGCAAAATCCCTTATAAATCAAAAGAATAGACCGAGATAGGGT
[37 nt withheld, positions 5434-5470]
AAAGAACGTGGACTCCAACGTCAAAGG
[49 nt withheld, positions 5498-5546]
T
[91 nt withheld, positions 5548-5638]
G
[124 nt withheld, positions 5640-5763]
CAGGTGGCACTTTTCGGGGAAATGTGCGCGGAACCCCTATTTGTTTATTTTTCTAAATACATTCAAATAT
GTATCCGCTCATGAGACAATAACCCTGATAAATGCTTCAATAATATTGAAAAAGGAAGAGTCCTGAGGCG
GAAAGAACCAGCTGTGGAATGTGTGTCAGTTAGGGTGTGGAAAGTCCCCAGGCTCCCCAGCAGGCAGAAG
TATGCAAAGCATGCATCTCAATTAGTCAGCAACCAGGTGTGGAAAGTCCCCAGGCTCCCCAGCAGGCAGA
AGTATGCAAAGCATGCATCTCAATTAGTCAGCAACCATAGTCCCGCCCCTAACTCCGCCCATCCCGCCCC
TAACTCCGCCCAGTTCCGCCCATTCTCCGCCCCATGGCTGACTAATTTTTTTTATTTATGCAGAGGCCGA
GGCCGCCTCGGCCTCTGAGCTATTCCAGAAGTAGTGAGGAGGCTTTTTTGGAGGCCTAGGCTTTTGCAAA
GATCGATCAAGAGACAGGATGAGGATCGTTTCGCATGATTGAACAAGATGGATTGCACGCAGGTTCTCCG
GCCGCTTGGGTGGAGAGGCTATTCGGCTATGACTGGGCACAACAGACAATCGGCTGCTCTGATGCCGCCG
TGTTCCGGCTGTCAGCGCAGGGGCGCCCGGTTCTTTTTGTCAAGACCGACCTGTCCGGTGCCCTGAATGA
ACTGCAAGACGAGGCAGCGCGGCTATCGTGGCTGGCCACGACGGGCGTTCCTTGCGCAGCTGTGCTCGAC
GTTGTCACTGAAGCGGGAAGGGACTGGCTGCTATTGGGCGAAGTGCCGGGGCAGGATCTCCTGTCATCTC
ACCTTGCTCCTGCCGAGAAAGTATCCATCATGGCTGATGCAATGCGGCGGCTGCATACGCTTGATCCGGC
TACCTGCCCATTCGACCACCAAGCGAAACATCGCATCGAGCGAGCACGTACTCGGATGGAAGCCGGTCTT
GTCGATCAGGATGATCTGGACGAAGAGCATCAGGGGCTCGCGCCAGCCGAACTGTTCGCCAGGCTCAAGG
CGAGCATGCCCGACGGCGAGGATCTCGTCGTGACCCATGGCGATGCCTGCTTGCCGAATATCATGGTGGA
AAATGGCCGCTTTTCTGGATTCATCGACTGTGGCCGGCTGGGTGTGGCGGACCGCTATCAGGACATAGCG
TTGGCTACCCGTGATATTGCTGAAGAGCTTGGCGGCGAATGGGCTGACCGCTTCCTCGTGCTTTACGGTA
TCGCCGCTCCCGATTCGCAGCGCATCGCCTTCTATCGCCTTCTTGACGAGTTCTTCTGAGCGGGACTCTG
GGGTTCGAAATGACCGACCAAGCGACGCCCAACCTGCCATCACGAGATTTCGATTCCACCGCCGCCTTCT
ATGAAAGGTTGGGCTTCGGAATCGTTTTCCGGGACGCCGGCTGGATGATCCTCCAGCGCGGGGATCTCAT
GCTGGAGTTCTTCGCCCACCCTAGGGGGAGGCTAACTGAAACACGGAAGGAGACAATACCGGAAGGAACC
CGCGCTATGACGGCAATAAAAAGACAGAATAAAACGCACGGTGTTGGGTCGTTTGTTCATAAACGCGGGG
TTCGGTCCCAGGGCTGGCACTCTGTCGATACCCCACCGAGACCCCATTGGGGCCAATACGCCCGCGTTTC
TTCCTTTTCCCCACCCCACCCCCCAAGTTCGGGTGAAGGCCCAGGGCTCGCAGCCAACGTCGGGGCGGCA
GGCCCTGCCATAGCCTCAGGTTACTCATATATACTTTAGATTGATTTAAAACTTCATTTTTAATTTAAAA
GGATCTAGGTGAAGATCCTTTTTGATAATCTCATGACCAAAATCCCTTAACGTGAGTTTTCGTTCCACTG
AGCGTCAGACCCCGTAGAAAAGATCAAAGGATCTTCTTGAGATCCTTTTTTTCTGCGCGTAATCTGCTGC
TTGCAAACAAAAAAACCACCGCTACCAGCGGTGGTTTGTTTGCCGGATCAAGAGCTACCAACTCTTTTTC
CGAAGGTAACTGGCTTCAGCAGAGCGCAGATACCAAATACTGTTCTTCTAGTGTAGCCGTAGTTAGGCCA
CCACTTCAAGAACTCTGTAGCACCGCCTACATACCTCGCTCTGCTAATCCTGTTACCAGTGGCTGCTGCC
AGTGGCGATAAGTCGTGTCTTACCGGGTTGGACTCAAGACGATAGTTACCGGATAAGGCGCAGCGGTCGG
GCTGAACGGGGGGTTCGTGCACACAGCCCAGCTTGGAGCGAACGACCTACACCGAACTGAGATACCTACA
GCGTGAGCTATGAGAAAGCGCCACGCTTCCCGAAGGGAGAAAGGCGGACAGGTATCCGGTAAGCGGCAGG
GTCGGAACAGGAGAGCGCACGAGGGAGCTTCCAGGGGGAAACGCCTGGTATCTTTATAGTCCTGTCGGGT
TTCGCCACCTCTGACTTGAGCGTCGATTTTTGTGATGCTCGTCAGGGGGGCGGAGCCTATGGAAAAACGC
CAGCAACGCGGCCTTTTTACGGTTCCTGGCCTTTTGCTGGCCTTTTGCTCACATGTTCTTTCCTGCGTTA
TCCCCTGATTCTGTGGATAACCGTATTACCGCCATGCATTAG
